Addgene plasmid #248094: pNDMS238
Purpose: sfCFP fluorescent reporter for synthetic Mesorhizobium nifH promoter
Depositing lab: Barney Geddes. Depositing organization: North Dakota State University.
Backbone
  Vector backbone: pNDGG004 (Addgene #231317)
  Backbone manufacturer: Barney Geddes
  Vector type: Bacterial Expression
Growth in bacteria
  Bacterial resistance: Tetracycline, 10 μg/mL
  Growth temperature: 37°C
  Growth strain: DH5alpha
  Copy number: High Copy
Gene/Insert
  Gene/Insert name: sfCFP
  Promoter: Meso_PsnifH
  Cloning method: Golden Gate
  Sequencing primers: 5′ NA; 3′ NA
Resource information
  A portion of this plasmid was derived from a plasmid made by: CIDAR MoClo BEVA2.0 Plasmid-ID
Terms and licenses: Academic/Nonprofit Terms; Industry Terms: Not Available to Industry
How to cite: pNDMS238 was a gift from Barney Geddes (Addgene plasmid # 248094 ; http://n2t.net/addgene:248094 ; RRID:Addgene_248094)
