[The description below was written by a language model from this plasmid's Addgene catalogue record and pLannotate feature annotations shown in this document.]
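Description:
pNDMS238 is a bacterial expression reporter plasmid built by Golden Gate assembly in the pNDGG004 backbone, with parts derived from the CIDAR MoClo and BEVA2.0 modular toolkits. It replicates from the broad-host-range pBBR1 origin (oriV together with its cognate Rep protein), which allows maintenance both in E. coli cloning strains such as DH5alpha and in a wide range of other Gram-negative bacteria. An IncP oriT lets the plasmid be mobilised by conjugation when transfer functions are supplied in trans. Selection is by tetracycline, through the tetA efflux pump and its TetR regulator. The backbone also carries the RK2-type par stability region. This comprises the parDE toxin-antitoxin pair, which kills plasmid-free segregants, and parA and parB partition-associated genes. Together these help retain the plasmid when antibiotic selection is absent, a likely benefit for work with bacteria in plant or soil settings, although the record does not state this explicitly.

The payload is a superfolder cyan fluorescent protein (sfCFP) coding sequence driven by Meso_PsnifH, a synthetic version of the Mesorhizobium nifH promoter. The automated annotation labels the reporter ORF as superfolder GFP, which is expected given the close similarity of the variants. The promoter itself is not annotated, but presumably lies in the unannotated stretch just upstream of the ORF. The cassette is insulated by an rrnB T1 terminator upstream, in the opposite orientation, and a lambda t0 terminator downstream, limiting read-through into or out of the reporter. Because nifH encodes a nitrogenase component, fluorescence from this construct serves as a readout of activity of the synthetic nifH promoter.
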