Features (pLannotate 1.2.2; 12 found; start..end, strand, type, name):
    140..248     +  oriT           oriT: incP origin of transfer
    259..921     -  CDS            pBBR1 Rep: replication protein for the broad-host-range plasmid pBBR1 from Bordetella bronchiseptica
    922..1693    -  rep_origin     pBBR1 oriV: replication origin of the broad-host-range plasmid pBBR1 from Bordetella bronchiseptica; requires the pBBR1 Rep protein for replication
   1895..2203    -  CDS            parE: PARE_ECOLX - Experimental evidence at protein level: Swiss-Prot protein existence level 1. Toxin component of a type II toxin-antitoxin (TA) system involved in plasmid partition. Acts by inhibiting DNA gyrase, converting supercoiled plasmid DNA into a singly cleaved linear form in an ATP-dependent fashion. To do so it probably interacts with one of the gyrase subunits. Gyrase inhibition is prevented by antitoxin ParD, and is reversed in vitro by incubation with ParD. In cells that have lost the plasmid filamentation and growth inhibition occur; this is suppressed when ParD is supplied in trans
   2203..2451    -  CDS            parD: PARD_ECOLX - Experimental evidence at protein level: Swiss-Prot protein existence level 1. Antitoxin component of a type II toxin-antitoxin (TA) system involved in plasmid partition. Inhibits the anti-DNA gyrase activity of toxin ParE; reverses and restores gyrase catalytic activity in vitro. The parDE operon alone is capable of stabilizing an RK2-derived minireplicon under defined growth conditions in several different Gram- negative bacteria. It does so by the post-segregational killing (PSK) of plasmid-free cells, also referred to as a plasmid addiction system. Binds its own promoter, autor
   2580..3422    +  CDS            parB: PARB4_ECOLX - Protein predicted: Swiss-Prot protein existence level 4. Involved in plasmid partition. From Escherichia coli.
   3386..4042    +  CDS            parA: PARA4_ECOLX - Protein inferred from homology: Swiss-Prot protein existence level 3. Involved in plasmid partition. From Escherichia coli.
   4202..4288    -  terminator     rrnB T1 terminator: Escherichia coli rrnB; transcription terminator T1 from the E. coli rrnB gene
   4609..5322    +  CDS            superfolder GFP: GFP variant that folds robustly even when fused to poorly folded proteins (Pédelacq et al., 2006)
   5401..5495    +  terminator     lambda t0 terminator: transcription terminator from phage lambda
   5504..6154    -  CDS            TetR: tetracycline resistance regulatory protein; tetR
   6260..7459    +  CDS            TcR: tetracycline efflux protein; tetA; confers resistance to tetracycline
>Addgene plasmid #248094 | pNDMS238 | addgene full sequence | sequence record 495373 | Addgene NGS Result
ACTACTTTTCCGCTGCATAACCCTGCTTCGGGGTCATTATAGCGATTTTTTCGGTATATCCATCCTTTTT
CGCACGATATACAGGATTTTGCCAAAGGGTTCGTGTAGACTTTCCTTGGTGTATCCAACGGCGTCAGCCG
GGCAGGATAGGTGAAGTAGGCCCACCCGCGAGCGGGTGTTCCTTCTTCACTGTCCCTTATTCGCACCTGG
CGGTGCTCAACGGGAATCCTGCTCTGCGAGGCTGGCCGTAGGCCGGCCCTACCGGCGCGGCAGCGTTACC
CGTGTCGGCGGCTCCAACGGCTCGCCATCGTCCAGAAAACACGGCTCATCGGGCATCGGCAGGCGCTGCT
GCCCGCGCCGTTCCCATTCCTCCGTTTCGGTCAAGGCTGGCAGGTCTGGTTCCATGCCCGGAATGCCGGG
CTGGCTGGGCGGCTCCTCGCCGGGGCCGGTCGGTAGTTGCTGCTCGCCCGGATACAGGGTCGGGATGCGG
CGCAGGTCGCCATGCCCCAACAGCGATTCGTCCTGGTCGTCGTGATCAACCACCACGGCGGCACTGAACA
CCGACAGGCGCAACTGGTCGCGGGGCTGGCCCCACGCCACGCGGTCATTGACCACGTAGGCCGACACGGT
GCCGGGGCCGTTGAGCTTCACGACGGAGATCCAGCGCTCGGCCACCAAGTCCTTGACTGCGTATTGGACC
GTCCGCAAAGAACGTCCGATGAGCTTGGAAAGAGTCTTTTGGCTGACCACCACGGCGTTCTGGTGGCCCA
TCTGCGCGACGAGGTGATGCAGCAGCATTGCCGCCGTGGGTTTCCTCGCAATAAGCCCGGCCCACGCCTC
ATGCGCTTTGCGTTCCGTTTGGACCCAGTGACCGGGCTTGTTCTTGGCTTGAATGCCGATTTCTCTGGAC
TGCGTGGCCATGCTTATCTCCATGCGGTAGGGGTGCCGCACGGTTGCGGCACCATGCGCAATCAGCTGCA
ACTTTTCGGCAGCGCGACAACAATTATGCGTTGCGTAAAAGTGGCAGTCAATTACAGATTTTCTTTAACC
TACGCAATGAGCTATTGCGGGGGGTGCCGCAATGAGCTGTTGCGTACCCCCCTTTTTTAAGTTGTTGATT
TTTAAGTCTTTCGCATTTCGCCCTATATCTAGTTCTTTGGTGCCCAAAGAAGGGCACCCCTGCGGGGTTC
CCCCACGCCTTCGGCGCGGCTCCCCCTCCGGCAAAAAGTGGCCCCTCCGGGGCTTGTTGATCGACTGCGC
GGCCTTCGGCCTTGCCCAAGGTGGCGCTGCCCCCTTGGAACCCCCGCACTCGCCGCCGTGAGGCTCGGGG
GGCAGGCGGGCGGGCTTCGCCCTTCGACTGCCCCCACTCGCATAGGCTTGGGTCGTTCCAGGCGCGTCAA
GGCCAAGCCGCTGCGCGGTCGCTGCGCGAGCCTTGACCCGCCTTCCTCTTGGTGTCCAACCGGCAAGCGA
AGCGCGCAGGCCGCAGGCCGGAGGCTTTTCCCCAGAGAAAATTAAAAAAATTGATGGGGCAAGGCCGCAG
GCCGCGCAGTTGGAGCCGGTGGGTATGTGGTCGAAGGCTGGGTAGCCGGTGGGCAATCCCTGTGGTCAAG
CTCGTGGGCAGGCGCAGCCTGTCCATCAGCTTGTCCAGCAGGGTTGTCCACGGGCCGAGCGAAGCGAGCC
AGCCGGTGGCCGCTCGCGGCCATCGTCCACATATCCACGGGCTGGCAAGGGAGCGCAGCGACCGCGCAGG
GCGAAGCCCGGAGAGCAAGCCCGTAGGGGGTTACTGCATGAGCTTGTGGAAGTGTGCTGAGCATAAATGA
TTCTCCTAGCTGTTCTTTGGGTAAGTACGCCATCAGGACGTTGTGAGTGGCGCGATTTTTAGCGGCTGAA
ATCAGCCCTTGAGCCTGTCGGCAAGTCGCGTCATGAGGTCCATGCGCTCATGCAGGATCGCCACGACCAA
CGCGGGTTCGCCCGCACGCGGCAGGCAAAAAACGTAGTGGTGTTCGCAGCGGGCCATCCGCAGCGCGGGA
AAGAGTTCGCTCATGTCCTTAAACGGGCCTTCGCCGGCGGCAAGCCTGGCTATGCCCTGTTCCAGCTTAG
CGATATAGCGGCGCACCTGCGCCGCGCCCCACTCCCGGCGCGTGTAGCGGATGATGCCGCGTAGATCGGC
TTCGGCCTCAGCCGTGAGGATGTAGGCCGTCAAGCGCGATCCCCGCTGAGTTCTTCATCAAGAATTTCGC
CGACGCTCTTGGTGGACACCTTGCCGGCAAGCCCATCGTTGATGCGGTTCCCCAGCATGGTTTTCAGTTC
CTGCCATGCCTGATCGGCATCAGCGTCACCGGGGAACAGACGTTCGAGGGCGTATTGCTTAATGGTCTTG
CCCTGCAAGGCGGCCAGGGCTTTCAGGCTCTGGTGCTGCTGGTCCGTCATGTCGATTGTCAGGCGGCTCA
TTGGATAACCTCCATAAAATACACGTAACCACATTAGCACATATGTGGGCGTGAGGCTACAGCGCGAGGC
GCATTAAGGTCGGGAAAATGCGCTAGGCGCATTTAAATTGCGTATTGCTGTAATGCGCCATGCCGGCTAG
ACTAGGCCCAAATGGGTATACCCAATTTGACCAAGGGGGACGCGATGAGGGCGGCCAAGCACTACCGACA
ACTTCTATCCATCGACTTCAACATCGAGGCGCTGGCCTTCGTGCCTGGACCCGACGGCACACGCGGCCGG
CGCATCCACGTCCTGGGGCGCGAGGTCCGCGACCGGCCCGGCCTGGTCGAGTACCTTTCGCCGGCGTTCG
GCTCGCGGGTGGCGCTGGACGGCTACTGCAAGGCCAATTTCGATGCAGTGCTGCACCTGGCGTACCCCGA
TCATCAGCAATGGGGCCACGCATGAAGCGCCGAAGCTACGCCATGCTGCGCGCCGCTGCCGCGCTGGCCG
TCCTGGTCGTTGCCTCGCCGGCATGGGCCGAGCTGCGCGGCGAGGTCGTGCGCATCATCGACGGCGACAC
CATCGACGTGCTGGTAGACAAGCAGCCGGTGCGCGTGCGCCTGGTGGACATTGACGCGCCGGAAAAGCGG
CAAGCCTTCGGCGAACGTGCGCGCCAGGCGCTGGCCGGCATGGTGTTCCGCCGGCACGTCCTGGTCGACG
AGAAGGACACCGACCGTTACGGCCGCACGCTGGGCACCGTCTGGGTCAACATGGAGCTGGCCAGCCGGCC
GCCGCAGCCGCGCAACGTCAACGCCGCGATGGTTCACCAGGGCATGGCGTGGGCCTATCGCTTCCACGGC
CGCGCGGCCGACCCTGAAATGCTGCGGCTCGAACAGGAGGCGCGAGGCAAGCGCGTCGGCCTCTGGTCCG
ATCCGCACGCCGTCGAGCCGTGGAAATGGCGACGCGAGAGCAACAACCGGAGGGACGAAGGTTGAAGGTC
GCCCGCATCTACCTGCGCGCCAGTACGGACGAGCAGAATCTTGAACGCCAGGAGAGCCTTGTAGCGGCCA
CGCGGGCCGCCGGGTACTACGTCGCCGGCATCTACCGCGAGAAGGCGTCCGGCGCACGCGCCGACCGGCC
CGAGCTGCTGCGCATGATCGCGGACCTGCAACCTGGTGAAGTCGTCGTTGCGGAGAAGATCGACCGCATC
AGCCGCTTGCCGTTGGCCGAGGCCGAGCGCCTGGTTGCGTCGATCCGGGCCAAAGGGGCCAAGCTGGCCG
TGCCTGGCGTGGTGGACCTGTCGGAGCTGGCCGCCGAGGCGAACGGAGTGGCGAAAATCGTTCTGGAATC
CGTCCAGGACATGCTTTTGAAGCTCGCCTTGCAGATGGCCCGCGACGACTACGAGGATCGGCGCGAGCGT
CAACGTCAGGGTGTCCAGTTGGCGAAGGCCGCCGGCCGCTACACCGGCCGCAAACGTGACGCCGGCATGC
ACGACCGCATCATCACGCTTCGCTCCGGCGGATCGAGCATTGCCAAGACGGCCAAGCTGGTCGGATGCAG
CCCGAGCCAGGTCAAACGAGTGTGGGCGGCCTGGAACGCGCAGCAGCAAAAATAAAGCCGGGCAGTGCCC
GGCTTTTCTCACCTTTTCGCGTCCCGCAGGGCCGCTGCGAGCGCCCTACCTAGATCCTCGCTTTCCCCCT
CGGTGTAGTCCGGCCAGGGCACGAAGGGCGCGGATGCGAACCTGTTGAGCAGGTCAGATCTAGGGCGGCG
GATTTGTCCTACTCAGGAGAGCGTTCACCGACAAACAACAGATAAAACGAAAGGCCCAGTCTTTCGACTG
AGCCTTTCGTTTTATTTGATGCCTGCCGAATTCGGATCCGGAGCGCAGCCAAAAACCTGGTCTGACTTAG
GACCATCCGCTTGAGCTCGACTCTCGCTGGATGGCACCCGACGTTTTGTGTCGGCTTTGTCGGGTCCGCT
ACACAGGCTTTTATGGGCCCGATCACTTGTTTTGCCACAAGCTAACTAGCTGGAAAGTAATGAAAAAATT
TCCTTTTGGTATCGGCCGGTCAAGTTGGCACGAGTCTTGAGATCCTTGGTGCGAGGCGGCAAGAGCTGCC
CATCGGCATTTATGTCGCGGGCAGCCGCGATGATAAGAACAAGGAAGGAAAAACTATAATGCGTAAAGGC
GAAGAGCTGTTCACTGGTGTCGTCCCTATTCTGGTGGAACTGGATGGTGATGTCAACGGTCATAAGTTTT
CCGTGCGTGGCGAGGGTGAAGGTGACGCAACTAATGGTAAACTGACGCTGAAGTTCATCTGTACTACTGG
TAAACTGCCGGTACCTTGGCCGACTCTGGTAACGACGCTGACTTGGGGTGTTCAGTGCTTTGCTCGTTAT
CCGGACCATATGAAGCAGCATGACTTCTTCAAGTCCGCCATGCCGGAAGGCTATGTGCAGGAACGCACGA
TTTCCTTTAAGGATGACGGCACGTACAAAACGCGTGCGGAAGTGAAATTTGAAGGCGATACCCTGGTAAA
CCGCATTGAGCTGAAAGGCATTGACTTTAAAGAAGACGGCAATATCCTGGGCCATAAGCTGGAATACAAT
TACATCAGCGACAATGTTTACATCACCGCCGATAAACAAAAAAATGGCATTAAAGCGAATTTTAAAATTC
GCCACAACGTGGAGGATGGCAGCGTGCAGCTGGCTGATCACTACCAGCAAAACACTCCAATCGGTGATGG
TCCTGTTCTGCTGCCAGACAATCACTATCTGAGCACGCAAAGCGTTCTGTCTAAAGATCCGAACGAGAAA
CGCGATCATATGGTTCTGCTGGAGTTCGTAACCGCAGCGGGCATCACGCATGGTATGGATGAACTGTACA
AATAAAGGTCTAACGCATGAGAAAGCCCCCGGAAGATCACCTTCCGGGGGCTTTTTTATTGCGCCCTTGA
GACGCTCTTGGACTCCTGTTGATAGATCCAGTAATGACCTCAGAACTCCATCTGGATTTGTTCAGAACGC
TCGGTTGCCGCCGGGCGTTTTTTATTGGTGAGAATCCAGGCAATCAATCGTCACCCTTTCTCGGTCCTTC
AACGTTCCTGACAACGAGCCTCCTTTTCGCCAATCCATCGACAATCACCGCGAGTCCCTGCTCGAACGCT
GCGTCCGGACCGGCTTCGTCGAAGGCGTCTATCGCGGCCCGCAACAGCGGCGAGAGCGGAGCCTGTTCAA
CGGTGCCGCCGCGCTCGCCGGCATCGCTGTCGCCGGCCTGCTCCTCAAGCACGGCCCCAACAGTGAAGTA
GCTGATTGTCATCAGCGCATTGACGGCGTCCCCGGCCGAAAAACCCGCCTCGCAGAGGAAGCGAAGCTGC
GCGTCGGCCGTTTCCATCTGCGGTGCGCCCGGTCGCGTGCCGGCATGGATGCGCGCGCCATCGCGGTAGG
CGAGCAGCGCCTGCCTGAAGCTGCGGGCATTCCCGATCAGAAATGAGCGCCAGTCGTCGTCGGCTCTCGG
CACCGAATGCGTATGATTCTCCGCCAGCATGGCTTCGGCCAGTGCGTCGAGCAGCGCCCGCTTGTTCCTG
AAGTGCCAGTAAAGCGCCGGCTGCTGAACCCCCAACCGTTCCGCCAGTTTGCGTGTCGTCAGACCGTCTA
CGCCGACCTCGTTCAACAGGTCCAGGGCGGCACGGATCACTGTATTCGGCTGCAACTTTGTCATGCTTGA
CACTTTATCACTGATAAACATAATATGTCCACCAACTTATCAGTGATAAAGAATCCGCGCGTTCAATCGG
ACCAGCGGAGGCTGGTCCGGAGGCCAGACGTGAAACCCAACATACCCCTGATCGTAATTCTGAGCACTGT
CGCGCTCGACGCTGTCGGCATCGGCCTGATTATGCCGGTGCTGCCGGGCCTCCTGCGCGATCTGGTTCAC
TCGAACGACGTCACCGCCCACTATGGCATTCTGCTGGCGCTGTATGCGTTGGTGCAATTTGCCTGCGCAC
CTGTGCTGGGCGCGCTGTCGGATCGTTTCGGGCGGCGGCCAATCTTGCTCGTGTCGCTGGCCGGCGCCAC
TGTCGACTACGCCATCATGGCGACAGCGCCTTTCCTTTGGGTTCTCTATATCGGGCGGATCGTGGCCGGC
ATCACCGGGGCGACTGGGGCGGTAGCCGGCGCTTATATTGCCGATATCACTGATGGCGATGAGCGCGCGC
GGCACTTCGGCTTCATGAGCGCCTGTTTCGGGTTCGGGATGGTCGCGGGACCTGTGCTCGGTGGGCTGAT
GGGCGGTTTCTCCCCCCACGCTCCGTTCTTCGCCGCGGCAGCCTTGAACGGCCTCAATTTCCTGACGGGC
TGTTTCCTTTTGCCGGAGTCGCACAAAGGCGAACGCCGGCCGTTACGCCGGGAGGCTCTCAACCCGCTCG
CTTCGTTCCGGTGGGCCCGGGGCATGACCGTCGTCGCCGCCCTGATGGCGGTGTTCTTCATCATGCAACT
TGTCGGACAGGTGCCGGCCGCGCTTTGGGTCATTTTCGGCGAGGATCGCTTTCACTGGGACGCGACCACG
ATCGGCATTTCGCTTGCCGCATTTGGCATTCTGCATTCACTCGCCCAGGCAATGATCACCGGCCCTGTAG
CCGCCCGGCTCGGCGAAAGGCGGGCACTCATGCTCGGAATGATTGCCGACGGCACAGGCTACATCCTGCT
TGCCTTCGCGACACGGGGATGGATGGCGTTCCCGATCATGGTCCTGCTTGCTTCGGGTGGCATCGGAATG
CCGGCGCTGCAAGCAATGTTGTCCAGGCAGGTGGATGAGGAACGTCAGGGGCAGCTGCAAGGCTCACTGG
CGGCGCTCACCAGCCTGACCTCGATCGTCGGACCCCTCCTCTTCACGGCGATCTATGCGGCTTCTATAAC
AACGTGGAACGGGTGGGCATGGATTGCAGGCGCTGCCCTCTACTTGCTCTGCCTGCCGGCGCTGCGTCGC
GGGCTTTGGAGCGGCGCAGGGCAACGAGCCGATCGCTGA
